Addgene plasmid #49381: pmirGLO-Bmpr2-Δ19
Purpose: Insert is a fragment of the Bmpr2 3'-UTR that contains a mutated miR-19 binding site. To be used for 3'UTR assay.
Depositing lab: Martine Roussel. Depositing organization: St. Jude Children's Research Hospital. Publication: Silencing of the miR-17~92 cluster family inhibits medulloblastoma progression. Murphy BL, Obad S, Bihannic L, Ayrault O, Zindy F, Kauppinen S, Roussel MF. Cancer Res. 2013 Oct 21. 10.1158/0008-5472.CAN-13-0927 PubMed 24145352.
Backbone
  Vector backbone: pmirGLO
  Backbone manufacturer: Promega
  Backbone size w/o insert (bp): 7350
  Total vector size (bp): 7377
  Modifications to backbone: For cloning oligonucleotides into pmirGLO, bp 7314-7331 were excised (region between PmeI and XbaI).
  Vector type: Luciferase
  Selectable markers: Neomycin (select with G418)
Growth in bacteria
  Bacterial resistance: Ampicillin, 100 μg/mL
  Growth temperature: 37°C
  Growth strain: DH5alpha
  Growth instructions: N/A
  Copy number: High Copy
Gene/Insert
  Gene/Insert name: Bmpr2
  Species: H. sapiens (human), M. musculus (mouse)
  Insert size (bp): 45
  Mutation: changed nucleotides TG to AC at bp 7344-7345
  GenBank ID: NM_001204
  Entrez Gene: BMPR2 (a.k.a. BMPR-II, BMPR3, BMR2, BRK-3, POVD1, PPH1, T-ALK)
  Cloning method: Restriction Enzyme; 5′ cloning site PmeI (not destroyed); 3′ cloning site XbaI (not destroyed)
  Sequencing primers: 5′ GAAGCTGAGTTGGCTGCT; 3′ CCTGCAGGTCGACTCTAG
Terms and licenses: Academic/Nonprofit Terms; Industry Terms: Not Available to Industry
How to cite: pmirGLO-Bmpr2-Δ19 was a gift from Martine Roussel (Addgene plasmid # 49381 ; http://n2t.net/addgene:49381 ; RRID:Addgene_49381)
