[The description below was written by a language model from this plasmid's Addgene catalogue record and pLannotate feature annotations shown in this document.]
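Description:
pmirGLO-Bmpr2-Δ19 is a dual-luciferase miRNA target reporter built on the Promega pmirGLO backbone, totalling 7,377 bp. It is propagated in E. coli as a high-copy plasmid through a ColE1/pUC-type origin, with ampicillin resistance (β-lactamase under its own promoter) and a cer site that helps keep the plasmid monomeric. For mammalian cells, G418 selection is available through a neomycin phosphotransferase coding sequence.

The primary reporter is the synthetic firefly luciferase gene luc2, driven by the mouse PGK promoter. Immediately downstream of luc2, between the PmeI and XbaI sites of the cloning region (both sites retained), the short stretch of backbone sequence was removed and replaced with a 45 bp oligonucleotide insert. This insert is a fragment of the Bmpr2 3'-UTR carrying a miR-19 binding site; the record lists both human and mouse as species. In this Δ19 version, two nucleotides of the site have been changed (TG to AC), which is intended to disrupt miR-19 recognition. The insert therefore becomes part of the 3'-UTR of the firefly transcript, so any miRNA-mediated repression acting through it would lower firefly signal.

A second cassette uses the SV40 enhancer/early promoter to drive humanized Renilla luciferase, followed directly by the NeoR sequence and a synthetic poly(A) signal, and supplies an internal normalisation control from the same plasmid. The construct is meant for 3'-UTR reporter assays. There it presumably serves as the binding-site mutant control, compared with a wild-type counterpart to test whether miR-19, a member of the miR-17~92 cluster family, targets Bmpr2 directly. Several small annotated fragments in the feature table (T7 terminator, M13 ori, bom, tnpA, large T antigen) appear to be short partial matches to backbone sequence rather than functional elements.
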