Features (pLannotate 1.2.2; 18 found; start..end, strand, type, name):
     17..66      +  CDS            SET1 (fragment): solubility-enhancement tag derived from T7 phage gene 10B
     74..93      +  terminator     T7 terminator (fragment): transcription terminator for bacteriophage T7 RNA polymerase
    115..236     -  polyA_signal   SV40 poly(A) signal: SV40 polyadenylation signal
    259..327     -  CDS            large T antigen (fragment): large T antigen from SV40 (simian virus 40)
    332..364     +  rep_origin     M13 ori (fragment): M13 bacteriophage origin of replication; arrow indicates direction of (+) strand synthesis
    365..416     -  misc_feature   bom (fragment): basis of mobility region from pBR322
    481..838     +  promoter       SV40 promoter: SV40 enhancer and early promoter
    889..1821    +  CDS            hRluc: Renilla luciferase human codon-optimized
   1872..2664    +  CDS            NeoR/KanR (fragment): aminoglycoside phosphotransferase from Tn5; aph(3')-II (or nptII); confers resistance to neomycin, kanamycin, and G418 (Geneticin®)
   2728..2776    +  polyA_signal   poly(A) signal: synthetic polyadenylation signal
   2797..2889    -  CDS            tnpA (fragment): TN5P_ECOLX - Also known as tnp. Experimental evidence at protein level: Swiss-Prot protein existence level 1. Mediates transposition of transposon Tn5 by a 'cut and paste' mechanism. First, the monomeric transposase binds the 19 bp inverted DNA repeats flanking the transposon. Then, dimerization of the DNA- bound transposase creates a synaptic DNA complex. After nicking of the first DNA strand, excision of the transposon proceeds through a series of intermediates. The transposase then mediates the insertion of the transposon at a new site by strand transfer. The activity of the wild- type tran
   2932..3036    +  promoter       AmpR promoter: bla
   3037..3897    +  CDS            AmpR: β-lactamase; bla; confers resistance to ampicillin, carbenicillin, and related antibiotics
   4055..4643    -  rep_origin     ori: high-copy-number ColE1/pMB1/pBR322/pUC origin of replication
   4759..5042    +  misc_feature   cer region: ColE1-derived recombination site that helps to maintain plasmids as monomers
   5099..5598    +  promoter       PGK promoter: mouse phosphoglycerate kinase 1 promoter
   5645..7297    +  CDS            luciferase: firefly luciferase synthetic luc2 version of the luciferase gene
   7359..10      +  misc_feature   MCS (fragment) (across the origin): pUC18/19 multiple cloning site
>Addgene plasmid #49381 | pmirGLO-Bmpr2-Δ19 | depositor full sequence | sequence record 73404 | pmirGLO-Bmpr2-Δ19 sequence 7377 bps
CATGCAAGCTGATCCGGCTGCTAACAAAGCCCGAAAGGAAGCTGAGTTGGCTGCTGCCACCGCTGAGCAA
TAACTAGCATAACCCCTTGGGGCGGCCGCTTCGAGCAGACATGATAAGATACATTGATGAGTTTGGACAA
ACCACAACTAGAATGCAGTGAAAAAAATGCTTTATTTGTGAAATTTGTGATGCTATTGCTTTATTTGTAA
CCATTATAAGCTGCAATAAACAAGTTAACAACAACAATTGCATTCATTTTATGTTTCAGGTTCAGGGGGA
GATGTGGGAGGTTTTTTTAAGCAAGTAAAACCTCTACAAATGTGGTAAAATCGAATTTTAACAAAATATT
AACGCTTACAATTTCCTGATGCGGTATTTTCTCCTTACGCATCTGTGCGGTATTTCACACCGCATACGCG
GATCTGCGCAGCACCATGGCCTGAAATAACCTCTGAAAGAGGAACTTGGTTAGGTACCTTCTGAGGCGGA
AAGAACCAGCTGTGGAATGTGTGTCAGTTAGGGTGTGGAAAGTCCCCAGGCTCCCCAGCAGGCAGAAGTA
TGCAAAGCATGCATCTCAATTAGTCAGCAACCAGGTGTGGAAAGTCCCCAGGCTCCCCAGCAGGCAGAAG
TATGCAAAGCATGCATCTCAATTAGTCAGCAACCATAGTCCCGCCCCTAACTCCGCCCATCCCGCCCCTA
ACTCCGCCCAGTTCCGCCCATTCTCCGCCCCATGGCTGACTAATTTTTTTTATTTATGCAGAGGCCGAGG
CCGCCTCGGCCTCTGAGCTATTCCAGAAGTAGTGAGGAGGCTTTTTTGGAGGCCTAGGCTTTTGCAAAAA
GCTTGATTCTTCTGACACAACAGTCTCGAACCAAAGGCTGGAGCCACCATGGCTTCCAAGGTGTACGACC
CCGAGCAACGCAAACGCATGATCACTGGGCCTCAGTGGTGGGCTCGCTGCAAGCAAATGAACGTGCTGGA
CTCCTTCATCAACTACTATGATTCCGAGAAGCACGCCGAGAACGCCGTGATTTTTCTGCATGGTAACGCT
GCCTCCAGCTACCTGTGGAGGCACGTCGTGCCTCACATCGAGCCCGTGGCTAGATGCATCATCCCTGATC
TGATCGGAATGGGTAAGTCCGGCAAGAGCGGGAATGGCTCATATCGCCTCCTGGATCACTACAAGTACCT
CACCGCTTGGTTCGAGCTGCTGAACCTTCCAAAGAAAATCATCTTTGTGGGCCACGACTGGGGGGCTTGT
CTGGCCTTTCACTACTCCTACGAGCACCAAGACAAGATCAAGGCCATCGTCCATGCTGAGAGTGTCGTGG
ACGTGATCGAGTCCTGGGACGAGTGGCCTGACATCGAGGAGGATATCGCCCTGATCAAGAGCGAAGAGGG
CGAGAAAATGGTGCTTGAGAATAACTTCTTCGTCGAGACCATGCTCCCAAGCAAGATCATGCGGAAACTG
GAGCCTGAGGAGTTCGCTGCCTACCTGGAGCCATTCAAGGAGAAGGGCGAGGTTAGACGGCCTACCCTCT
CCTGGCCTCGCGAGATCCCTCTCGTTAAGGGAGGCAAGCCCGACGTCGTCCAGATTGTCCGCAACTACAA
CGCCTACCTTCGGGCCAGCGACGATCTGCCTAAGATGTTCATCGAGTCCGACCCTGGGTTCTTTTCCAAC
GCTATTGTCGAGGGAGCTAAGAAGTTCCCTAACACCGAGTTCGTGAAGGTGAAGGGCCTCCACTTCAGCC
AGGAGGACGCTCCAGATGAAATGGGTAAGTACATCAAGAGCTTCGTGGAGCGCGTGCTGAAGAACGAGCA
GACCGGTGGTGGGAGCGGAGGTGGCGGATCAGGTGGCGGAGGCTCCGGAGGGATTGAACAAGATGGATTG
CACGCAGGTTCTCCGGCCGCTTGGGTGGAGAGGCTATTCGGCTATGACTGGGCACAACAGACAATCGGCT
GCTCTGATGCCGCCGTGTTCCGGCTGTCAGCGCAGGGGCGCCCGGTTCTTTTTGTCAAGACCGACCTGTC
CGGTGCCCTGAATGAACTGCAGGACGAGGCAGCGCGGCTATCGTGGCTGGCCACGACGGGCGTTCCTTGC
GCAGCTGTGCTCGACGTTGTCACTGAAGCGGGAAGGGACTGGCTGCTATTGGGCGAAGTGCCGGGGCAGG
ATCTCCTGTCATCTCACCTTGCTCCTGCCGAGAAAGTATCCATCATGGCTGATGCAATGCGGCGGCTGCA
TACGCTTGATCCGGCTACCTGCCCATTCGACCACCAAGCGAAACATCGCATCGAGCGAGCACGTACTCGG
ATGGAAGCCGGTCTTGTCGATCAGGATGATCTGGACGAAGAGCATCAGGGGCTCGCGCCAGCCGAACTGT
TCGCCAGGCTCAAGGCGCGCATGCCCGACGGCGAGGATCTCGTCGTGACCCATGGCGATGCCTGCTTGCC
GAATATCATGGTGGAAAATGGCCGCTTTTCTGGATTCATCGACTGTGGCCGGCTGGGTGTGGCGGACCGC
TATCAGGACATAGCGTTGGCTACCCGTGATATTGCTGAAGAGCTTGGCGGCGAATGGGCTGACCGCTTCC
TCGTGCTTTACGGTATCGCCGCTCCCGATTCGCAGCGCATCGCCTTCTATCGCCTTCTTGACGAGTTCTT
CTGAGCGGGACTCTGGGGTTCGAAATGACCGACCAAGCGACGCCCAACCTGCCATCACGATGGCCGCAAT
AAAATATCTTTATTTTCATTACATCTGTGTGTTGGTTTTTTGTGTGAATCGATAGCGATAAGGATCCTCT
TTGCGCTTGCGTTTTCCCTTGTCCAGATAGCCCAGTAGCTGACATTCATCCGGGGTCAGCACCGTTTCTG
CGGACTGGCTTTCTACGTAATGGTTTCTTAGACGTCAGGTGGCACTTTTCGGGGAAATGTGCGCGGAACC
CCTATTTGTTTATTTTTCTAAATACATTCAAATATGTATCCGCTCATGAGACAATAACCCTGATAAATGC
TTCAATAATATTGAAAAAGGAAGAGTATGAGTATTCAACATTTCCGTGTCGCCCTTATTCCCTTTTTTGC
GGCATTTTGCCTTCCTGTTTTTGCTCACCCAGAAACGCTGGTGAAAGTAAAAGATGCTGAAGATCAGTTG
GGTGCACGAGTGGGTTACATCGAACTGGATCTCAACAGCGGTAAGATCCTTGAGAGTTTTCGCCCCGAAG
AACGTTTTCCAATGATGAGCACTTTCAAAGTTCTGCTATGTGGCGCGGTATTATCCCGTATTGACGCCGG
GCAAGAGCAACTCGGTCGCCGCATACACTATTCTCAGAATGACTTGGTTGAGTACTCACCAGTCACAGAA
AAGCATCTTACGGATGGCATGACAGTAAGAGAATTATGCAGTGCTGCCATAACCATGAGTGATAACACTG
CGGCCAACTTACTTCTGACAACTATCGGAGGACCGAAGGAGCTAACCGCTTTTTTGCACAACATGGGGGA
TCATGTAACTCGCCTTGATCGTTGGGAACCGGAGCTGAATGAAGCCATACCAAACGACGAGCGTGACACC
ACGATGCCTGTAGCAATGGCAACAACGTTGCGCAAACTATTAACTGGCGAACTACTTACTCTAGCTTCCC
GGCAACAATTAATAGACTGGATGGAGGCGGATAAAGTTGCAGGACCACTTCTGCGCTCGGCCCTTCCGGC
TGGCTGGTTTATTGCTGATAAATCTGGAGCCGGTGAGCGTGGGTCTCGCGGTATCATTGCAGCACTGGGG
CCAGATGGTAAGCCCTCCCGTATCGTAGTTATCTACACGACGGGGAGTCAGGCAACTATGGATGAACGAA
ATAGACAGATCGCTGAGATAGGTGCCTCACTGATTAAGCATTGGTAATTCGAAATGACCGACCAAGCGAC
GCCCAACCGGTATCAGCTCACTCAAAGGCGGTAATACGGTTATCCACAGAATCAGGGGATAACGCAGGAA
AGAACATGTGAGCAAAAGGCCAGCAAAAGGCCAGGAACCGTAAAAAGGCCGCGTTGCTGGCGTTTTTCCA
TAGGCTCCGCCCCCCTGACGAGCATCACAAAAATCGACGCTCAAGTCAGAGGTGGCGAAACCCGACAGGA
CTATAAAGATACCAGGCGTTTCCCCCTGGAAGCTCCCTCGTGCGCTCTCCTGTTCCGACCCTGCCGCTTA
CCGGATACCTGTCCGCCTTTCTCCCTTCGGGAAGCGTGGCGCTTTCTCATAGCTCACGCTGTAGGTATCT
CAGTTCGGTGTAGGTCGTTCGCTCCAAGCTGGGCTGTGTGCACGAACCCCCCGTTCAGCCCGACCGCTGC
GCCTTATCCGGTAACTATCGTCTTGAGTCCAACCCGGTAAGACACGACTTATCGCCACTGGCAGCAGCCA
CTGGTAACAGGATTAGCAGAGCGAGGTATGTAGGCGGTGCTACAGAGTTCTTGAAGTGGTGGCCTAACTA
CGGCTACACTAGAAGGACAGTATTTGGTATCTGCGCTCTGCTGAAGCCAGTTACCTTCGGAAAAAGAGTT
GGTAGCTCTTGATCCGGCAAACAAACCACCGCTGGTAGCGGTGGTTTTTTTGTTTGCAAGCAGCAGATTA
CGCGCAGAAAAAAAGGATTTCAAGAAGATCCTTTGATCTTTTCTACGGGGTCTGACGCTCAGTGGAACGA
AAACTCACGTTAAGGGATTTTGGTCATGAGATTATCAAAAAGGATCTTCACCTAGATCCTTTTATAGTCC
GGAAATACAGGAACGCACGCTGGATGGCCCTTCGCTGGGATGGTGAAACCATGAAAAATGGCAGCTTCAG
TGGATTAAGTGGGGGTAATGTGGCCTGTACCCTCTGGTTGCATAGGTATTCATACGGTTAAAATTTATCA
GGCGCGATTGCGGCAGTTTTTCGGGTGGTTTGTTGCCATTTTTACCTGTCTGCTGCCGTGATCGCGCTGA
ACGCGTTTTAGCGGTGCGTACAATTAAGGGATTATGGTAAATCCACTTACTGTCTGCCCTCGTAGCCATC
GAGATAAACCGCAGTACTCCGGCCACGATGCGTCCGGCGTAGAGGATCGAGATCTACCGGGTAGGGGAGG
CGCTTTTCCCAAGGCAGTCTGGAGCATGCGCTTTAGCAGCCCCGCTGGGCACTTGGCGCTACACAAGTGG
CCTCTGGCCTCGCACACATTCCACATCCACCGGTAGGCGCCAACCGGCTCCGTTCTTTGGTGGCCCCTTC
GCGCCACCTTCTACTCCTCCCCTAGTCAGGAAGTTCCCCCCCGCCCCGCAGCTCGCGTCGTGCAGGACGT
GACAAATGGAAGTAGCACGTCTCACTAGTCTCGTGCAGATGGACAGCACCGCTGAGCAATGGAAGCGGGT
AGGCCTTTGGGGCAGCGGCCAATAGCAGCTTTGCTCCTTCGCTTTCTGGGCTCAGAGGCTGGGAAGGGGT
GGGTCCGGGGGCGGGCTCAGGGGCGGGCTCAGGGGCGGGGCGGGCGCCCGAAGGTCCTCCGGAGGCCCGG
CATTCTGCACGCTTCAAAAGCGCACGTCTGCCGCGCTGTTCTCCTCTTCCTCATCTCCGGGCCTTTCGAC
CTGCAGCCCAAGCTTGGCAATCCGGTACTGTTGGTAAAGCCACCATGGAAGATGCCAAAAACATTAAGAA
GGGCCCAGCGCCATTCTACCCACTCGAAGACGGGACCGCCGGCGAGCAGCTGCACAAAGCCATGAAGCGC
TACGCCCTGGTGCCCGGCACCATCGCCTTTACCGACGCACATATCGAGGTGGACATTACCTACGCCGAGT
ACTTCGAGATGAGCGTTCGGCTGGCAGAAGCTATGAAGCGCTATGGGCTGAATACAAACCATCGGATCGT
GGTGTGCAGCGAGAATAGCTTGCAGTTCTTCATGCCCGTGTTGGGTGCCCTGTTCATCGGTGTGGCTGTG
GCCCCAGCTAACGACATCTACAACGAGCGCGAGCTGCTGAACAGCATGGGCATCAGCCAGCCCACCGTCG
TATTCGTGAGCAAGAAAGGGCTGCAAAAGATCCTCAACGTGCAAAAGAAGCTACCGATCATACAAAAGAT
CATCATCATGGATAGCAAGACCGACTACCAGGGCTTCCAAAGCATGTACACCTTCGTGACTTCCCATTTG
CCACCCGGCTTCAACGAGTACGACTTCGTGCCCGAGAGCTTCGACCGGGACAAAACCATCGCCCTGATCA
TGAACAGTAGTGGCAGTACCGGATTGCCCAAGGGCGTAGCCCTACCGCACCGCACCGCTTGTGTCCGATT
CAGTCATGCCCGCGACCCCATCTTCGGCAACCAGATCATCCCCGACACCGCTATCCTCAGCGTGGTGCCA
TTTCACCACGGCTTCGGCATGTTCACCACGCTGGGCTACTTGATCTGCGGCTTTCGGGTCGTGCTCATGT
ACCGCTTCGAGGAGGAGCTATTCTTGCGCAGCTTGCAAGACTATAAGATTCAATCTGCCCTGCTGGTGCC
CACACTATTTAGCTTCTTCGCTAAGAGCACTCTCATCGACAAGTACGACCTAAGCAACTTGCACGAGATC
GCCAGCGGCGGGGCGCCGCTCAGCAAGGAGGTAGGTGAGGCCGTGGCCAAACGCTTCCACCTACCAGGCA
TCCGCCAGGGCTACGGCCTGACAGAAACAACCAGCGCCATTCTGATCACCCCCGAAGGGGACGACAAGCC
TGGCGCAGTAGGCAAGGTGGTGCCCTTCTTCGAGGCTAAGGTGGTGGACTTGGACACCGGTAAGACACTG
GGTGTGAACCAGCGCGGCGAGCTGTGCGTCCGTGGCCCCATGATCATGAGCGGCTACGTTAACAACCCCG
AGGCTACAAACGCTCTCATCGACAAGGACGGCTGGCTGCACAGCGGCGACATCGCCTACTGGGACGAGGA
CGAGCACTTCTTCATCGTGGACCGGCTGAAGAGCCTGATCAAATACAAGGGCTACCAGGTAGCCCCAGCC
GAACTGGAGAGCATCCTGCTGCAACACCCCAACATCTTCGACGCCGGGGTCGCCGGCCTGCCCGACGACG
ATGCCGGCGAGCTGCCCGCCGCAGTCGTCGTGCTGGAACACGGTAAAACCATGACCGAGAAGGAGATCGT
GGACTATGTGGCCAGCCAGGTTACAACCGCCAAGAAGCTGCGCGGTGGTGTTGTGTTCGTGGACGAGGTG
CCTAAAGGACTGACCGGCAAGTTGGACGCCCGCAAGATCCGCGAGATTCTCATTAAGGCCAAGAAGGGCG
GCAAGATCGCCGTGTAATTCTAGTTGTTTAAACTAGCGGCCGCTAGTTTTGTTTTTTAAGTTTACCACTT
TTGTTTAGTCTAGAGTCGACCTGCAGG
