>Addgene plasmid #49381 | pmirGLO-Bmpr2-Δ19 | addgene partial sequence | sequence record 162839 | Fluc-F1 5'-AGAAGCTGCGCGGTGGTGTTGTG-3'
GGACTGACCGGCAAGTTGGACGCCCGCAAGATCCGCGAGATTCTCATTAAGGCCAAGAAGGGCGGCAAGA
TCGCCGTGTAATTCTAGTTGTTTAAACTAGCGGCCGCTAGTTTTGTTTTTTAAGTTTACCACTTTTGTTT
AGTCTAGAGTCGACCTGCAGGCATGCAAGCTGATCCGGCTGCTAACAAAGCCCGAAAGGAAGCTGAGTTG
GCTGCTGCCACCGCTGAGCAATAACTAGCATAACCCCTTGGGGCGGCCGCTTCGAGCAGACATGATAAGA
TACATTGATGAGTTTGGACAAACCACAACTAGAATGCAGTGAAAAAAATGCTTTATTTGTGAAATTTGTG
ATGCTATTGCTTTATTTGTAACCATTATAAGCTGCAATAAACAAGTTAACAACAACAATTGCATTCATTT
TATGTTTCAGGTTCAGGGGGAGATGTGGGAGGTTTTTTTAAGCAAGTAAAACCTCTACAAATGTGGTAAA
ATCGAATTTTAACAAAATATTAACGCTTACAATTTCCTGATGCGGTATTTTCTCCTTACGCATCTGTGCG
GTATTTCACACCGCATACGCGGATCTGCGCAGCACCATGGCCTGAAATAACCTCTGAAAGAGGAACTTGG
TTAGGTACCTTCTGAGGCGGAAAGAACCAGCTGTGGAATGTGTGTCAGTTAGGGTGTGGAAAGTCCCCAG
GCTCCCCAGCAGGCAGAAGTATGCAAAGCATGCATCTCAATTAGTCAGCAACCAGGTGTGGAAAGTCCCC
AGGCTCCCCAGCAGGCAGAAGTATGCAAAGCATGCATCTCAATTAGTCAGCAACCATAGTCCCGCCCCTA
ACTCCGCCCATCCCGCCCCTAACTCCGCCCAGTTCCGCCCATTCTCCGCCCCATGGCTGACTAATTTTTT
TTATTTATGCAGAGGCCGAGGCCGCCTCGGCCTCTGAGCTATTCCAGAAGTAGTGAGGAGGCTTTTTTGG
AGGCCTAGGCTTTTGCAAA
