>Addgene plasmid #49381 | pmirGLO-Bmpr2-Δ19 | addgene partial sequence | sequence record 162840 | Neo-R 5'-GCCCAGTCATAGCCGAATAG-3'
AGCGGCCGGAGAACCTGCGTGCAATCCATCTTGTTCAATCCCTCCGGAGCCTCCGCCACCTGATCCGCCA
CCTCCGCTCCCACCACCGGTCTGCTCGTTCTTCAGCACGCGCTCCACGAAGCTCTTGATGTACTTACCCA
TTTCATCTGGAGCGTCCTCCTGGCTGAAGTGGAGGCCCTTCACCTTCACGAACTCGGTGTTAGGGAACTT
CTTAGCTCCCTCGACAATAGCGTTGGAAAAGAACCCAGGGTCGGACTCGATGAACATCTTAGGCAGATCG
TCGCTGGCCCGAAGGTAGGCGTTGTAGTTGCGGACAATCTGGACGACGTCGGGCTTGCCTCCCTTAACGA
GAGGGATCTCGCGAGGCCAGGAGAGGGTAGGCCGTCTAACCTCGCCCTTCTCCTTGAATGGCTCCAGGTA
GGCAGCGAACTCCTCAGGCTCCAGTTTCCGCATGATCTTGCTTGGGAGCATGGTCTCGACGAAGAAGTTA
TTCTCAAGCACCATTTTCTCGCCCTCTTCGCTCTTGATCAGGGCGATATCCTCCTCGATGTCAGGCCACT
CGTCCCAGGACTCGATCACGTCCACGACACTCTCAGCATGGACGATGGCCTTGATCTTGTCTTGGTGCTC
GTAGGAGTAGTGAAAGGCCAGACAAGCCCCCCAGTCGTGGCCCACAAAGATGATTTTCTTTGGAAGGTTC
AGCAGCTCGAACCAAGCGGTGAGGTACTTGTAGTGATCCAGGAGGCGATATGAGCCATTCCCGCTCTTGC
CGGACTTACCCATTCCGATCAGATCAGGGATGATGCATCTAGCCACGGGCTCGATGTGAGGCACGACGTG
CCTCCACAGGTAGCTGGAGGCAGCGTTACCATGCAGAAAAATCACGGCGTTCTCGGCGTGCTTCTCGGAA
TCATAGTAGTTGATGAAGGAGTCCAGCACGTTCATTTGCTTGCAGCGAGCCCACCACTGAGGCCCAGTGA
TCATGCGTTTGCGTTGCTCGGGGTCGTACACCTTGGAAGCCATGGTGGCTCCAGCCTTTGGT
